Addgene plasmid #114236: pMXLK_cFq
Purpose: POC12376, MetClo assembly vector with p15A replication origin and kanamycin resistance for BsaI-based MetClo, adaptor sequence type c-q
Depositing lab: Christopher A. O'Callaghan. Depositing organization: University of Oxford. Publication: MetClo: methylase-assisted hierarchical DNA assembly using a single type IIS restriction enzyme. Lin D, O'Callaghan CA. Nucleic Acids Res. 2018 Jul 9. pii: 5050631. doi: 10.1093/nar/gky596. PubMed 29986052.
Backbone
  Vector backbone: pMXLK
  Vector type: Synthetic Biology
Growth in bacteria
  Bacterial resistance: Kanamycin, 50 μg/mL
  Growth temperature: 37°C
  Growth strain: DH5alpha
  Copy number: Low Copy
Gene/Insert
  Gene/Insert name: LacZalpha
  Species: Synthetic
  Cloning method: Restriction Enzyme; 5′ cloning site unknown (unknown if destroyed)
Terms and licenses: Academic/Nonprofit Terms; Industry Terms: Not Available to Industry
How to cite: pMXLK_cFq was a gift from Christopher A. O'Callaghan (Addgene plasmid # 114236 ; http://n2t.net/addgene:114236 ; RRID:Addgene_114236)
