[The description below was written by a language model from this plasmid's Addgene catalogue record and pLannotate feature annotations shown in this document.]
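Description:
pMXLK_cFq is a small (about 2.5 kb) synthetic-biology cloning vector from the MetClo system, a hierarchical DNA assembly method that uses methylase-assisted control of a single type IIS restriction enzyme. This member of the pMXLK backbone series is designated for BsaI-based MetClo and carries the "c-q" adaptor sequence type, which identifies the pair of adaptor sequences flanking the cloning region and so determines where an assembled fragment fits in later rounds of assembly. The BsaI sites and adaptor sequences themselves are not annotated in the feature table, so their exact positions cannot be read from the record.

The plasmid is propagated in E. coli from a p15A origin of replication, listed in the catalogue as low copy, and is compatible with ColE1-type plasmids. Selection is by kanamycin, through an aminoglycoside phosphotransferase gene (KanR) driven by the AmpR (bla) promoter. The recorded insert is a synthetic LacZα cassette: a CAP binding site, lac promoter and lac operator precede a pUC18/19-type multiple cloning site and a lacZα fragment. In assembly vectors of this kind, such a cassette generally acts as a replaceable blue/white screening marker, with successful assembly displacing LacZα so that recombinant colonies appear white in an α-complementing host. The remaining annotations, namely a short lacI fragment, bom fragments from pBR322 and a small RSF ori fragment, are partial matches that most likely reflect residual or homologous backbone sequence rather than functional elements. The vector is intended as a recipient for assembling multiple DNA parts into larger constructs within the MetClo workflow.
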