Features (pLannotate 1.2.2; 12 found; start..end, strand, type, name):
     55..98      +  CDS            lacI (fragment): lac repressor; lacI; The lac repressor binds to the lac operator to inhibit transcription in E. coli. This inhibition can be relieved by adding lactose or isopropyl-β-D-thiogalactopyranoside (IPTG).
    111..132     +  protein_bind   CAP binding site: CAP binding activates transcription in the presence of cAMP. E. coli catabolite activator protein
    147..177     +  promoter       lac promoter: promoter for the E. coli lac operon
    185..201     +  protein_bind   lac operator: The lac repressor binds to the lac operator to inhibit transcription in E. coli. This inhibition can be relieved by adding lactose or isopropyl-β-D-thiogalactopyranoside (IPTG). lac repressor encoded by lacI
    238..294     -  misc_feature   MCS: pUC18/19 multiple cloning site
    291..448     +  CDS            lacZα (fragment): LacZα fragment of β-galactosidase; lacZ fragment
    454..553     -  misc_feature   bom (fragment): basis of mobility region from pBR322
    703..807     +  promoter       AmpR promoter: bla
    808..1602    +  CDS            KanR: aminoglycoside phosphotransferase; aphA-3; confers resistance to kanamycin
   1628..2173    +  rep_origin     p15A ori: Plasmids containing the medium-copy-number p15A origin of replication can be propagated in E. coli cells that contain a second plasmid with the ColE1 origin.
   2261..2316    +  rep_origin     RSF ori (fragment): Plasmids containing the RSF 1030 origin of replication can be propagated in E. coli cells that contain additional plasmids with compatible origins.
   2415..2436    -  misc_feature   bom (fragment): basis of mobility region from pBR322
>Addgene plasmid #114236 | pMXLK_cFq | addgene full sequence | sequence record 225047 | Addgene NGS Result
CACTCTGTGACTTGGTCTCAACAGGGAGTGAGACCGGCCTAGCAGGTGTGAGTTTGCAGCTGGCACGACA
GGTTTCCCGACTGGAAAGCGGGCAGTGAGCGCAACGCAATTAATGTGAGTTAGCTCACTCATTAGGCACC
CCAGGCTTTACACTTTATGCTTCCGGCTCGTATGTTGTGTGGAATTGTGAGCGGATAACAATTTCACACA
GGAAACAGCTATGACCATGATTACGCCAAGCTTGCATGCCTGCAGGTCGACTCTAGAGGATCCCCGGGTA
CCGAGCTCGAATTCACTGGCCGTCGTTTTACAACGTCGTGACTGGGAAAACCCTGGCGTTACCCAACTTA
ATCGCCTTGCAGCACATCCCCCTTTCGCCAGCTGGCGTAATAGCGAAGAGGCCCGCACCGATCGCCCTTC
CCAACAGTTGCGCAGCCTGAATGGCGAATGGCGCCTGATGCGGTATTTTCTCCTTACGCATCTGTGCGGT
ATTTCACACCGCATATGGTGCACTCTCAGTACAATCTGCTCTGATGCCGCATAGTTAAGCCAGCCCCGAC
ACCCGCCAACACCCGCTGACGCGCCCTGACGGGCTTGTCTGCTCCCGGCATCCGCTTACAGACAAGCTGT
GACAAGTACCACCTGGAACGCCAAAGGTCTCACGCTTGAGACCAAGTCACGAAGTGTGCGGCCGCCTTCG
TGCGCGGAACCCCTATTTGTTTATTTTTCTAAATACATTCAAATATGTATCCGCTCATGAGACAATAACC
CTGATAAATGCTTCAATAATATTGAAAAAGGAAGAGTATGGCTAAAATGAGAATATCACCGGAATTGAAA
AAACTGATCGAAAAATACCGCTGCGTAAAAGATACGGAAGGAATGTCTCCTGCTAAGGTATATAAGCTGG
TGGGAGAAAATGAAAACCTATATTTAAAAATGACGGACAGCCGGTATAAAGGGACCACCTATGATGTGGA
ACGGGAAAAGGACATGATGCTATGGCTGGAAGGAAAGCTGCCTGTTCCAAAGGTCCTGCACTTTGAACGG
CATGATGGCTGGAGCAATCTGCTCATGAGTGAGGCCGATGGCGTCCTTTGCTCGGAAGAGTATGAAGATG
AACAAAGCCCTGAAAAGATTATCGAGCTGTATGCGGAGTGCATCAGGCTCTTTCACTCCATCGACATATC
GGATTGTCCCTATACGAATAGCTTAGACAGCCGCTTAGCCGAATTGGATTACTTACTGAATAACGATCTG
GCCGATGTGGATTGCGAAAACTGGGAAGAGGACACTCCATTTAAAGATCCGCGCGAGCTGTATGATTTTT
TAAAGACGGAAAAGCCCGAAGAGGAACTTGTCTTTTCCCACGGCGACCTGGGAGACAGCAACATCTTTGT
GAAAGATGGCAAAGTAAGTGGCTTTATTGATCTTGGGAGAAGCGGCAGGGCGGACAAGTGGTATGACATT
GCCTTCTGCGTCCGGTCGCTCAGGGAGGATATCGGGGAAGAACAGTATGTCGAGCTATTTTTTGACTTAC
TGGGGATCAAGCCTGATTGGGAGAAAATAAAATATTATATTTTACTGGATGAATTGTTTTAGGAGCCTGT
TTAATAAGATGATCTTCTTGAGATCGTTTTGGTCTGCGCGTAATCTCTTGCTCTGAAAACGAAAAAACCG
CCTTGCAGGGCGGTTTTTCGAAGGTTCTCTGAGCTACCAACTCTTTGAACCGAGGTAACTGGCTTGGAGG
AGCGCAGTCACCAAAACTTGTCCTTTCAGTTTAGCCTTAACCGGCGCATGACTTCAAGACTAACTCCTCT
AAATCAATTACCAGTGGCTGCTGCCAGTGGTGCTTTTGCATGTCTTTCCGGGTTGGACTCAAGACGATAG
TTACCGGATAAGGCGCAGCGGTCGGACTGAACGGGGGGTTCGTGCATACAGTCCAGCTTGGAGCGAACTG
CCTACCCGGAACTGAGTGTCAGGCGTGGAATGAGACAAACGCGGCCATAACAGCGGAATGACACCGGTAA
ACCGAAAGGCAGGAACAGGAGAGCGCACGAGGGAGCCGCCAGGGGGAAACGCCTGGTATCTTTATAGTCC
TGTCGGGTTTCGCCACCACTGATTTGAGCGTCAGATTTCGTGATGCTTGTCAGGGGGGCGGAGCCTATGG
AAAAACGGCTTTGCCGCGGCCCTCTCACTTCCCTGTTAAGTATCTTCCTGGCATCTTCCAGGAAATCTCC
GCCCCGTTCGTAAGCCATTTCCGCTCGCCGCAGTCGAACGACCGAGCGTAGCGAGTCAGTGAGCGAGGAA
GCGGAATATATCCTGTATCACATATTCTGCTGACGCACCGGTGCAGCCTTTTTTCTCCTGCCACATGAAG
CACTTCACTGACACCCTCATCAGTGCCAACATAGTAAGCCAGTATACACTCCGCTAGCGCGCAAGCGGCC
GCA
